>Addgene plasmid #46263 | pET15b/EYFP-GgVcl 1-258 | depositor full sequence | sequence record 65133 | pET15b/EYFP-GgVcl 1-258 sequence 7238 bps
TTCTTGAAGACGAAAGGGCCTCGTGATACGCCTATTTTTATAGGTTAATGTCATGATAATAATGGTTTCT
TAGACGTCAGGTGGCACTTTTCGGGGAAATGTGCGCGGAACCCCTATTTGTTTATTTTTCTAAATACATT
CAAATATGTATCCGCTCATGAGACAATAACCCTGATAAATGCTTCAATAATATTGAAAAAGGAAGAGTAT
GAGTATTCAACATTTCCGTGTCGCCCTTATTCCCTTTTTTGCGGCATTTTGCCTTCCTGTTTTTGCTCAC
CCAGAAACGCTGGTGAAAGTAAAAGATGCTGAAGATCAGTTGGGTGCACGAGTGGGTTACATCGAACTGG
ATCTCAACAGCGGTAAGATCCTTGAGAGTTTTCGCCCCGAAGAACGTTTTCCAATGATGAGCACTTTTAA
AGTTCTGCTATGTGGCGCGGTATTATCCCGTGTTGACGCCGGGCAAGAGCAACTCGGTCGCCGCATACAC
TATTCTCAGAATGACTTGGTTGAGTACTCACCAGTCACAGAAAAGCATCTTACGGATGGCATGACAGTAA
GAGAATTATGCAGTGCTGCCATAACCATGAGTGATAACACTGCGGCCAACTTACTTCTGACAACGATCGG
AGGACCGAAGGAGCTAACCGCTTTTTTGCACAACATGGGGGATCATGTAACTCGCCTTGATCGTTGGGAA
CCGGAGCTGAATGAAGCCATACCAAACGACGAGCGTGACACCACGATGCCTGCAGCAATGGCAACAACGT
TGCGCAAACTATTAACTGGCGAACTACTTACTCTAGCTTCCCGGCAACAATTAATAGACTGGATGGAGGC
GGATAAAGTTGCAGGACCACTTCTGCGCTCGGCCCTTCCGGCTGGCTGGTTTATTGCTGATAAATCTGGA
GCCGGTGAGCGTGGGTCTCGCGGTATCATTGCAGCACTGGGGCCAGATGGTAAGCCCTCCCGTATCGTAG
TTATCTACACGACGGGGAGTCAGGCAACTATGGATGAACGAAATAGACAGATCGCTGAGATAGGTGCCTC
ACTGATTAAGCATTGGTAACTGTCAGACCAAGTTTACTCATATATACTTTAGATTGATTTAAAACTTCAT
TTTTAATTTAAAAGGATCTAGGTGAAGATCCTTTTTGATAATCTCATGACCAAAATCCCTTAACGTGAGT
TTTCGTTCCACTGAGCGTCAGACCCCGTAGAAAAGATCAAAGGATCTTCTTGAGATCCTTTTTTTCTGCG
CGTAATCTGCTGCTTGCAAACAAAAAAACCACCGCTACCAGCGGTGGTTTGTTTGCCGGATCAAGAGCTA
CCAACTCTTTTTCCGAAGGTAACTGGCTTCAGCAGAGCGCAGATACCAAATACTGTCCTTCTAGTGTAGC
CGTAGTTAGGCCACCACTTCAAGAACTCTGTAGCACCGCCTACATACCTCGCTCTGCTAATCCTGTTACC
AGTGGCTGCTGCCAGTGGCGATAAGTCGTGTCTTACCGGGTTGGACTCAAGACGATAGTTACCGGATAAG
GCGCAGCGGTCGGGCTGAACGGGGGGTTCGTGCACACAGCCCAGCTTGGAGCGAACGACCTACACCGAAC
TGAGATACCTACAGCGTGAGCTATGAGAAAGCGCCACGCTTCCCGAAGGGAGAAAGGCGGACAGGTATCC
GGTAAGCGGCAGGGTCGGAACAGGAGAGCGCACGAGGGAGCTTCCAGGGGGAAACGCCTGGTATCTTTAT
AGTCCTGTCGGGTTTCGCCACCTCTGACTTGAGCGTCGATTTTTGTGATGCTCGTCAGGGGGGCGGAGCC
TATGGAAAAACGCCAGCAACGCGGCCTTTTTACGGTTCCTGGCCTTTTGCTGGCCTTTTGCTCACATGTT
CTTTCCTGCGTTATCCCCTGATTCTGTGGATAACCGTATTACCGCCTTTGAGTGAGCTGATACCGCTCGC
CGCAGCCGAACGACCGAGCGCAGCGAGTCAGTGAGCGAGGAAGCGGAAGAGCGCCTGATGCGGTATTTTC
TCCTTACGCATCTGTGCGGTATTTCACACCGCATATATGGTGCACTCTCAGTACAATCTGCTCTGATGCC
GCATAGTTAAGCCAGTATACACTCCGCTATCGCTACGTGACTGGGTCATGGCTGCGCCCCGACACCCGCC
AACACCCGCTGACGCGCCCTGACGGGCTTGTCTGCTCCCGGCATCCGCTTACAGACAAGCTGTGACCGTC
TCCGGGAGCTGCATGTGTCAGAGGTTTTCACCGTCATCACCGAAACGCGCGAGGCAGCTGCGGTAAAGCT
CATCAGCGTGGTCGTGAAGCGATTCACAGATGTCTGCCTGTTCATCCGCGTCCAGCTCGTTGAGTTTCTC
CAGAAGCGTTAATGTCTGGCTTCTGATAAAGCGGGCCATGTTAAGGGCGGTTTTTTCCTGTTTGGTCACT
GATGCCTCCGTGTAAGGGGGATTTCTGTTCATGGGGGTAATGATACCGATGAAACGAGAGAGGATGCTCA
CGATACGGGTTACTGATGATGAACATGCCCGGTTACTGGAACGTTGTGAGGGTAAACAACTGGCGGTATG
GATGCGGCGGGACCAGAGAAAAATCACTCAGGGTCAATGCCAGCGCTTCGTTAATACAGATGTAGGTGTT
CCACAGGGTAGCCAGCAGCATCCTGCGATGCAGATCCGGAACATAATGGTGCAGGGCGCTGACTTCCGCG
TTTCCAGACTTTACGAAACACGGAAACCGAAGACCATTCATGTTGTTGCTCAGGTCGCAGACGTTTTGCA
GCAGCAGTCGCTTCACGTTCGCTCGCGTATCGGTGATTCATTCTGCTAACCAGTAAGGCAACCCCGCCAG
CCTAGCCGGGTCCTCAACGACAGGAGCACGATCATGCGCACCCGTGGCCAGGACCCAACGCTGCCCGAGA
TGCGCCGCGTGCGGCTGCTGGAGATGGCGGACGCGATGGATATGTTCTGCCAAGGGTTGGTTTGCGCATT
CACAGTTCTCCGCAAGAATTGATTGGCTCCAATTCTTGGAGTGGTGAATCCGTTAGCGAGGTGCCGCCGG
CTTCCATTCAGGTCGAGGTGGCCCGGCTCCATGCACCGCGACGCAACGCGGGGAGGCAGACAAGGTATAG
GGCGGCGCCTACAATCCATGCCAACCCGTTCCATGTGCTCGCCGAGGCGGCATAAATCGCCGTGACGATC
AGCGGTCCAGTGATCGAAGTTAGGCTGGTAAGAGCCGCGAGCGATCCTTGAAGCTGTCCCTGATGGTCGT
CATCTACCTGCCTGGACAGCATGGCCTGCAACGCGGGCATCCCGATGCCGCCGGAAGCGAGAAGAATCAT
AATGGGGAAGGCCATCCAGCCTCGCGTCGCGAACGCCAGCAAGACGTAGCCCAGCGCGTCGGCCGCCATG
CCGGCGATAATGGCCTGCTTCTCGCCGAAACGTTTGGTGGCGGGACCAGTGACGAAGGCTTGAGCGAGGG
CGTGCAAGATTCCGAATACCGCAAGCGACAGGCCGATCATCGTCGCGCTCCAGCGAAAGCGGTCCTCGCC
GAAAATGACCCAGAGCGCTGCCGGCACCTGTCCTACGAGTTGCATGATAAAGAAGACAGTCATAAGTGCG
GCGACGATAGTCATGCCCCGCGCCCACCGGAAGGAGCTGACTGGGTTGAAGGCTCTCAAGGGCATCGGTC
GAGATCCCGGTGCCTAATGAGTGAGCTAACTTACATTAATTGCGTTGCGCTCACTGCCCGCTTTCCAGTC
GGGAAACCTGTCGTGCCAGCTGCATTAATGAATCGGCCAACGCGCGGGGAGAGGCGGTTTGCGTATTGGG
CGCCAGGGTGGTTTTTCTTTTCACCAGTGAGACGGGCAACAGCTGATTGCCCTTCACCGCCTGGCCCTGA
GAGAGTTGCAGCAAGCGGTCCACGCTGGTTTGCCCCAGCAGGCGAAAATCCTGTTTGATGGTGGTTAACG
GCGGGATATAACATGAGCTGTCTTCGGTATCGTCGTATCCCACTACCGAGATATCCGCACCAACGCGCAG
CCCGGACTCGGTAATGGCGCGCATTGCGCCCAGCGCCATCTGATCGTTGGCAACCAGCATCGCAGTGGGA
ACGATGCCCTCATTCAGCATTTGCATGGTTTGTTGAAAACCGGACATGGCACTCCAGTCGCCTTCCCGTT
CCGCTATCGGCTGAATTTGATTGCGAGTGAGATATTTATGCCAGCCAGCCAGACGCAGACGCGCCGAGAC
AGAACTTAATGGGCCCGCTAACAGCGCGATTTGCTGGTGACCCAATGCGACCAGATGCTCCACGCCCAGT
CGCGTACCGTCTTCATGGGAGAAAATAATACTGTTGATGGGTGTCTGGTCAGAGACATCAAGAAATAACG
CCGGAACATTAGTGCAGGCAGCTTCCACAGCAATGGCATCCTGGTCATCCAGCGGATAGTTAATGATCAG
CCCACTGACGCGTTGCGCGAGAAGATTGTGCACCGCCGCTTTACAGGCTTCGACGCCGCTTCGTTCTACC
ATCGACACCACCACGCTGGCACCCAGTTGATCGGCGCGAGATTTAATCGCCGCGACAATTTGCGACGGCG
CGTGCAGGGCCAGACTGGAGGTGGCAACGCCAATCAGCAACGACTGTTTGCCCGCCAGTTGTTGTGCCAC
GCGGTTGGGAATGTAATTCAGCTCCGCCATCGCCGCTTCCACTTTTTCCCGCGTTTTCGCAGAAACGTGG
CTGGCCTGGTTCACCACGCGGGAAACGGTCTGATAAGAGACACCGGCATACTCTGCGACATCGTATAACG
TTACTGGTTTCACATTCACCACCCTGAATTGACTCTCTTCCGGGCGCTATCATGCCATACCGCGAAAGGT
TTTGCGCCATTCGATGGTGTCCGGGATCTCGACGCTCTCCCTTATGCGACTCCTGCATTAGGAAGCAGCC
CAGTAGTAGGTTGAGGCCGTTGAGCACCGCCGCCGCAAGGAATGGTGCATGCAAGGAGATGGCGCCCAAC
AGTCCCCCGGCCACGGGGCCTGCCACCATACCCACGCCGAAACAAGCGCTCATGAGCCCGAAGTGGCGAG
CCCGATCTTCCCCATCGGTGATGTCGGCGATATAGGCGCCAGCAACCGCACCTGTGGCGCCGGTGATGCC
GGCCACGATGCGTCCGGCGTAGAGGATCGAGATCTCGATCCCGCGAAATTAATACGACTCACTATAGGGG
AATTGTGAGCGGATAACAATTCCCCTCTAGAAATAATTTTGTTTAACTTTAAGAAGGAGATATACCATGG
GCAGCAGCCATCATCATCATCATCACAGCAGCGGCCTGGTGCCGCGCGGCAGCCATATGGTGAGCAAGGG
CGAGGAGCTGTTCACCGGGGTGGTGCCCATCCTGGTCGAGCTGGACGGCGACGTAAACGGCCACAAGTTC
AGCGTGTCCGGCGAGGGCGAGGGCGATGCCACCTACGGCAAGCTGACCCTGAAGTTCATCTGCACCACCG
GCAAGCTGCCCGTGCCCTGGCCCACCCTCGTGACCACCTTCGGCTACGGCCTGCAGTGCTTCGCCCGCTA
CCCCGACCACATGAAGCAGCACGACTTCTTCAAGTCCGCCATGCCCGAAGGCTACGTCCAGGAGCGCACC
ATCTTCTTCAAGGACGACGGCAACTACAAGACCCGCGCCGAGGTGAAGTTCGAGGGCGACACCCTGGTGA
ACCGCATCGAGCTGAAGGGCATCGACTTCAAGGAGGACGGCAACATCCTGGGGCACAAGCTGGAGTACAA
CTACAACAGCCACAACGTCTATATCATGGCCGACAAGCAGAAGAACGGCATCAAGGTGAACTTCAAGATC
CGCCACAACATCGAGGACGGCAGCGTGCAGCTCGCCGACCACTACCAGCAGAACACCCCCATCGGCGACG
GCCCCGTGCTGCTGCCCGACAACCACTACCTGAGCTACCAGTCCGCCCTGAGCAAAGACCCCAACGAGAA
GCGCGATCACATGGTCCTGCTGGAGTTCGTGACCGCCGCCGGGATCACTCTCGGCATGGACGAGCTGTAC
AAGTCGAATTCCGGCCCCCCCTGCCCCGCCGCCGCCCATATGATGCCCGTCTTCCACACGCGCACCATCG
AGAGCATCTTGGAGCCCGTGGCTCAGCAGATCTCCCACCTGGTCATCATGCACGAGGAGGGGGAGGTAGA
CGGCAAGGCCATCCCGGACCTCACCGCCCCCGTGTCGGCCGTGCAGGCCGCTGTCAGCAACCTGGTGCGG
GTTGGAAAAGAAACTGTGCAGACAACAGAAGACCAGATCTTGAAAAGGGATATGCCACCAGCATTCATCA
AAGTAGAGAATGCCTGCACCAAGCTCGTTCGAGCAGCCCAGATGCTGCAAGCAGATCCTTATTCAGTACC
AGCTCGTGACTACCTAATTGATGGATCAAGAGGCATCCTTTCTGGAACATCAGACTTACTTCTGACATTT
GATGAAGCGGAGGTCCGTAAAATCATCCGTGTCTGCAAAGGAATATTGGAATATCTGACTGTGGCAGAAG
TAGTAGAGACTATGGAGGATTTGGTGACATATACAAAGAATCTAGGGCCAGGAATGACAAAGATGGCGAA
AATGATCGATGAGAGACAACAGGAATTAACTCATCAGGAACATAGGGTTATGCTGGTGAACTCCATGAAT
ACTGTGAAGGAGCTATTGCCTGTACTTATTTCAGCTATGAAGATCTTTGTAACCACAAAAAACACTAAAA
GCCAGGGAATAGAAGAGGCCTTGAAAAATCGCAATTTCACAGTAGAGAAAATGAGTGCTGAGATAAATGA
AATAATCCGTGTATTACAACTCACTTCCTGGGATGAAGATGCCTGGTAGCTCGAGGATCCGGCTGCTAAC
AAAGCCCGAAAGGAAGCTGAGTTGGCTGCTGCCACCGCTGAGCAATAACTAGCATAACCCCTTGGGGCCT
CTAAACGGGTCTTGAGGGGTTTTTTGCTGAAAGGAGGAACTATATCCGGATATCCCGCAAGAGGCCCGGC
AGTACCGGCATAACCAAGCCTATGCCTACAGCATCCAGGGTGACGGTGCCGAGGATGACGATGAGCGCAT
TGTTAGATTTCATACACGGTGCCTGACTGCGTTAGCAATTTAACTGTGATAAACTACCGCATTAAAGCTT
ATCGATGATAAGCTGTCAAACATGAGAA
Features (pLannotate 1.2.2; 21 found; start..end, strand, type, name):
    104..208     +  promoter       AmpR promoter: bla
    209..1069    +  CDS            AmpR: β-lactamase; bla; confers resistance to ampicillin, carbenicillin, and related antibiotics
   1240..1828    +  rep_origin     ori: high-copy-number ColE1/pMB1/pBR322/pUC origin of replication
   2014..2156    -  misc_feature   bom: basis of mobility region from pBR322
   2258..2449    -  CDS            rop: Rop protein, which maintains plasmids at low copy number; rop
   2466..2846    +  CDS            YPB1_ECOLX: Protein predicted: Swiss-Prot protein existence level 4. From Escherichia coli.
   3088..3712    -  CDS            TcR (fragment): tetracycline efflux protein; tet; confers resistance to tetracycline
   3727..3748    -  protein_bind   CAP binding site: CAP binding activates transcription in the presence of cAMP. E. coli catabolite activator protein
   3761..4843    -  CDS            lacI: lac repressor; lacI; The lac repressor binds to the lac operator to inhibit transcription in E. coli. This inhibition can be relieved by adding lactose or isopropyl-β-D-thiogalactopyranoside (IPTG).
   4844..4921    -  promoter       lacI promoter: lacI
   4929..5208    -  CDS            TcR (fragment): tetracycline efflux protein; tet; confers resistance to tetracycline
   5230..5248    +  promoter       T7 promoter: promoter for bacteriophage T7 RNA polymerase
   5249..5273    +  protein_bind   lac operator: The lac repressor binds to the lac operator to inhibit transcription in E. coli. This inhibition can be relieved by adding lactose or isopropyl-β-D-thiogalactopyranoside (IPTG). lac repressor encoded by lacI
   5288..5310    +  RBS            RBS: efficient ribosome binding site from bacteriophage T7 gene 10 (Olins and Rangwala, 1989)
   5329..5345    +  CDS            capTEV™ (fragment): composite tag for in vivo biotinylation, TEV protease cleavage, and 6xHis tagging
   5356..5373    +  CDS            thrombin site: thrombin recognition and cleavage site
   5377..6093    +  CDS            EYFP: EYFP is a basic (constitutively fluorescent) green/yellow fluorescent protein published in 1996, derived from Aequorea victoria. It is reported to be a very rapidly-maturing weak dimer with high acid sensitivity.
   6133..6933    +  CDS            Vcl (fragment): VINC_MOUSE - Experimental evidence at protein level: Swiss-Prot protein existence level 1. Actin filament (F-actin)-binding protein involved in cell- matrix adhesion and cell-cell adhesion. Regulates cell-surface E- cadherin expression and potentiates mechanosensing by the E-cadherin complex. May also play important roles in cell morphology and locomotion (By similarity). From Mus musculus (Mouse).
   6979..7026    +  terminator     T7 terminator: transcription terminator for bacteriophage T7 RNA polymerase
   7049..7153    -  CDS            TcR (fragment): tetracycline efflux protein; tet; confers resistance to tetracycline
   7201..7229    -  promoter       tet promoter: E. coli promoter for tetracycline efflux protein gene
