[The description below was written by a language model from this plasmid's Addgene catalogue record and pLannotate feature annotations shown in this document.]
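Description:
pET15b/EYFP-GgVcl 1-258 is a bacterial expression plasmid built on the pET-15b backbone, with a total size of about 7.2 kb. It is designed to produce a fluorescently labelled fragment of chicken vinculin in E. coli. It replicates from a ColE1/pMB1-type origin accompanied by the pBR322 bom region and rop gene. The catalogue lists it as high copy, although rop normally moderates copy number. Selection is by ampicillin through the bla gene. The tetracycline-resistance fragments and tet promoter in the feature table are non-functional remnants of the pBR322 lineage.

The expression cassette follows the standard pET design. A T7 promoter with an adjacent lac operator and the T7 gene 10 ribosome binding site drives the open reading frame, which ends at the T7 terminator. A plasmid-borne lacI gene supplies repressor, so expression is IPTG-inducible in hosts that provide T7 RNA polymerase. The encoded protein carries the backbone's N-terminal His tag and thrombin cleavage site; the automated annotation picks up the His tag only as a partial match to a composite tag. EYFP follows, then a 12-residue spacer, and finally vinculin residues 1-258, the VD1 subdomain of the vinculin head. The annotation tool matched this segment to mouse vinculin by homology, but the record specifies the Gallus gallus sequence. According to the depositor, EYFP was amplified with NdeI sites at both ends and inserted into the NdeI site of a parent plasmid that already held the vinculin fragment between NdeI and XhoI.

The associated publication concerns head-tail interactions that restrain activation of vinculin by talin. This suggests the construct was used to make purified, fluorescent VD1 protein for in vitro binding or fluorescence-based interaction assays, though the record does not spell out the assay.
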