Addgene plasmid #46263: pET15b/EYFP-GgVcl 1-258
Depositing lab: Susan Craig. Depositing organization: Johns Hopkins University and School of Medicine. Publication: Two distinct head-tail interfaces cooperate to suppress activation of vinculin by talin. Cohen DM, Chen H, Johnson RP, Choudhury B, Craig SW. J Biol Chem. 2005 Apr 29;280(17):17109-17. Epub 2005 Feb 22. 10.1074/jbc.M414704200 PubMed 15728584.
Backbone
  Vector backbone: pET-15b
  Backbone manufacturer: EMD
  Backbone size w/o insert (bp): 5700
  Total vector size (bp): 7238
  Vector type: Bacterial Expression
Growth in bacteria
  Bacterial resistance: Ampicillin, 100 μg/mL
  Growth temperature: 37°C
  Growth strain: DH5alpha
  Copy number: High Copy
Gene/Insert
  Gene/Insert name: Vcl 1-258 (alt name: Vinculin)
  Species: G. gallus (chicken)
  Insert size (bp): 780
  Mutation: aa 1-258 (VD1)
  GenBank ID: NM_205441.1
  Entrez Gene: VCL (a.k.a. VINC1)
  Promoter: T7
  Tag / fusion protein: His (N terminal on backbone); EYFP (N terminal on insert)
  Cloning method: Restriction Enzyme; 5′ cloning site Nde1 (not destroyed); 3′ cloning site Xho1 (not destroyed)
  Sequencing primers: 5′ T7; 3′ T7 terminal
Terms and licenses: Academic/Nonprofit Terms; Industry Terms: Not Available to Industry
Depositor comments: EYFP was PCR amplified to introduce NdeI site at both 5' and 3' ends. The NdeI flanked EYFP was inserted into NdeI site of pET15b/Vh1-258 (Addgene plasmid 46173), where V1-258 was cloned between NdeI and XhoI. Plasmid contains a 12-residue spacer between the EYFP and vinculin domain.
How to cite: pET15b/EYFP-GgVcl 1-258 was a gift from Susan Craig (Addgene plasmid # 46263 ; http://n2t.net/addgene:46263 ; RRID:Addgene_46263)
