>Addgene plasmid #46263 | pET15b/EYFP-GgVcl 1-258 | addgene partial sequence | sequence record 66860 | T7 5'-TAATACGACTCACTATAGGG-3'
CCCTCTAGAAATAATTTTGTTTAACTTTAAGAAGGAGATATACCATGGGCAGCAGCCATCATCATCATCA
TCACAGCAGCGGCCTGGTGCCGCGCGGCAGCCATATGGTGAGCAAGGGCGAGGAGCTGTTCACCGGGGTG
GTGCCCATCCTGGTCGAGCTGGACGGCGACGTAAACGGCCACAAGTTCAGCGTGTCCGGCGAGGGCGAGG
GCGATGCCACCTACGGCAAGCTGACCCTGAAGTTCATCTGCACCACCGGCAAGCTGCCCGTGCCCTGGCC
CACCCTCGTGACCACCTTCGGCTACGGCCTGCAGTGCTTCGCCCGCTACCCCGACCACATGAAGCAGCAC
GACTTCTTCAAGTCCGCCATGCCCGAAGGCTACGTCCAGGAGCGCACCATCTTCTTCAAGGACGACGGCA
ACTACAAGACCCGCGCCGAGGTGAAGTTCGAGGGCGACACCCTGGTGAACCGCATCGAGCTGAAGGGCAT
CGACTTCAAGGAGGACGGCAACATCCTGGGGCACAAGCTGGAGTACAACTACAACAGCCACAACGTCTAT
ATCATGGCCGACAAGCAGAAGAACGGCATCAAGGTGAACTTCAAGATCCGCCACAACATCGAGGACGGCA
GCGTGCAGCTCGCCGACCACTACCAGCAGAACACCCCCATCGGCGACGGCCCCGTGCTGCTGCCCGACAA
CCACTACCTGAGCTACCAGTCCGCCCTGAGCAAAGACCCCAACGAGAAGCGCGATCACATGGTCCTGCTG
GAGTTCGTGACCGCCGCCGGGATCACTCTCGGCATGGACGAGCTGTACAAGTCGAATTC
