>Addgene plasmid #46263 | pET15b/EYFP-GgVcl 1-258 | addgene partial sequence | sequence record 66861 | T7term 5'-GCTAGTTATTGCTCAGCGG-3'
CTTTCGGGCTTTGTTAGCAGCCGGATCCTCGAGCTACCAGGCATCTTCATCCCAGGAAGTGAGTTGTAAT
ACACGGATTATTTCATTTATCTCAGCACTCATTTTCTCTACTGTGAAATTGCGATTTTTCAAGGCCTCTT
CTATTCCCTGGCTTTTAGTGTTTTTTGTGGTTACAAAGATCTTCATAGCTGAAATAAGTACAGGCAATAG
CTCCTTCACAGTATTCATGGAGTTCACCAGCATAACCCTATGTTCCTGATGAGTTAATTCCTGTTGTCTC
TCATCGATCATTTTCGCCATCTTTGTCATTCCTGGCCCTAGATTCTTTGTATATGTCACCAAATCCTCCA
TAGTCTCTACTACTTCTGCCACAGTCAGATATTCCAATATTCCTTTGCAGACACGGATGATTTTACGGAC
CTCCGCTTCATCAAATGTCAGAAGTAAGTCTGATGTTCCAGAAAGGATGCCTCTTGATCCATCAATTAGG
TAGTCACGAGCTGGTACTGAATAAGGATCTGCTTGCAGCATCTGGGCTGCTCGAACGAGCTTGGTGCAGG
CATTCTCTACTTTGATGAATGCTGGTGGCATATCCCTTTTCAAGATCTGGTCTTCTGTTGTCTGCACAGT
TTCTTTTCCAACCCGCACCAGGTTGCTGACAGCGGCCTGCACGGCCGACACGGGGGCGGTGAGGTCCGGG
ATGGCCTTGCCGTCTACCTCCCCCTCCTCGTGCATGATGACCAGGTGGGAGATCTGCTGAGCCACGGGCT
CCAAGATGCTCTCGATGGTGCGCGTGTGGAAGACGGGCATCATATGGGCGGCGGCGGGGCAGGGGGGGCC
GGAATTCGACTTGTACAGCTCGTCCATGCCGAGAGTGATCCCGGCGGCGGT
